Addgene plasmid #115989: pSW614 - pREV
Purpose: entry vector for GreenGate cloning method, promoter
Depositing lab: Sebastien Wolf. Depositing organization: Universitaet Heidelberg. Publication: A Comprehensive Toolkit for Inducible, Cell Type-Specific Gene Expression in Arabidopsis. Schurholz AK, Lopez-Salmeron V, Li Z, Forner J, Wenzl C, Gaillochet C, Augustin S, Vilches-Barro A, Fuchs M, Gebert M, Lohmann JU, Greb T, Wolf S. Plant Physiol. 2018 Jul 19. pii: pp.18.00463. doi: 10.1104/pp.18.00463. PubMed 30026289.
Backbone
  Vector backbone: A000
  Vector type: Unspecified
Growth in bacteria
  Bacterial resistance: Ampicillin, 100 μg/mL
  Growth temperature: 37°C
  Growth strain: DH5alpha
  Copy number: High Copy
Gene/Insert
  Gene/Insert name: pREV
  Species: A. thaliana (mustard weed)
  Insert size (bp): 2127
  Cloning method: Restriction Enzyme; 5′ cloning site Unknown (unknown if destroyed); 3′ cloning site Unknown (unknown if destroyed)
Terms and licenses: Academic/Nonprofit Terms; Industry Terms: Not Available to Industry
How to cite: pSW614 - pREV was a gift from Sebastien Wolf (Addgene plasmid # 115989 ; http://n2t.net/addgene:115989 ; RRID:Addgene_115989)
