[The description below was written by a language model from this plasmid's Addgene catalogue record and pLannotate feature annotations shown in this document.]
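Description:
pSW614 - pREV is a GreenGate entry vector that supplies a promoter module for modular assembly of plant expression constructs. It is built on the backbone recorded as A000, the empty promoter-position entry vector of the GreenGate system. The catalogue leaves the vector type unspecified, but the feature table shows a small pUC-style bacterial cloning plasmid of about 4.8 kb. It carries a high-copy ColE1/pMB1-type origin and a β-lactamase gene under its own bla promoter, giving ampicillin selection in E. coli. Remnants of the lac region are also annotated (a lacI fragment, CAP site, lac promoter and operator, and a lacZα fragment), along with partial bom and rop sequences. These are backbone relics rather than functional payload.

The insert is a 2,127 bp Arabidopsis thaliana fragment named pREV, which by its name and stated purpose would be the promoter region of the REV (REVOLUTA) gene, although the record does not spell this out. It corresponds to the largely unannotated stretch between the SP6 and T7 promoters, which flank the cloning site and commonly serve as sequencing primer sites. The 21 nt "smURFP" hit inside this region is almost certainly a spurious match. The exact cloning sites are listed as unknown, and the type IIS recognition sites and overhangs used in GreenGate are not annotated.

In GreenGate cloning, entry modules for promoter, tags, coding sequence, terminator and resistance cassette are joined in a fixed order into a plant transformation vector by a Golden Gate-type reaction. This plasmid comes from a toolkit for inducible, cell type-specific gene expression in Arabidopsis, in which it provides one of the tissue-specific promoters.
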