Features (pLannotate 1.2.2; 13 found; start..end, strand, type, name):
     96..200     +  promoter       AmpR promoter: bla
    201..1061    +  CDS            AmpR: β-lactamase; bla; confers resistance to ampicillin, carbenicillin, and related antibiotics
   1232..1820    +  rep_origin     ori: high-copy-number ColE1/pMB1/pBR322/pUC origin of replication
   2003..2095    +  CDS            lacI (fragment): lac repressor; lacI; The lac repressor binds to the lac operator to inhibit transcription in E. coli. This inhibition can be relieved by adding lactose or isopropyl-β-D-thiogalactopyranoside (IPTG).
   2108..2129    +  protein_bind   CAP binding site: CAP binding activates transcription in the presence of cAMP. E. coli catabolite activator protein
   2144..2174    +  promoter       lac promoter: promoter for the E. coli lac operon
   2182..2198    +  protein_bind   lac operator: The lac repressor binds to the lac operator to inhibit transcription in E. coli. This inhibition can be relieved by adding lactose or isopropyl-β-D-thiogalactopyranoside (IPTG). lac repressor encoded by lacI
   2212..2230    +  promoter       SP6 promoter: promoter for bacteriophage SP6 RNA polymerase
   2680..2700    -  CDS            smURFP (fragment): dimeric small ultra-red fluorescent protein derived from a cyanobacterial phycobiliprotein (Rodriguez et al., 2016)
   4400..4418    -  promoter       T7 promoter: promoter for bacteriophage T7 RNA polymerase
   4420..4572    +  CDS            lacZα (fragment): LacZα fragment of β-galactosidase; lacZ fragment
   4578..4677    -  misc_feature   bom (fragment): basis of mobility region from pBR322
   4779..1       -  CDS            rop (fragment) (across the origin): Rop protein, which maintains plasmids at low copy number; rop
>Addgene plasmid #115989 | pSW614 - pREV | addgene full sequence | sequence record 227245 | Addgene NGS Result
GACGAAAGGGCCTCGTGATACGCCTATTTTTATAGGTTAATGTCATGATAATAATGGTTTCTTAGACGTC
AGGTGGCACTTTTCGGGGAAATGTGCGCGGAACCCCTATTTGTTTATTTTTCTAAATACATTCAAATATG
TATCCGCTCATGAGACAATAACCCTGATAAATGCTTCAATAATATTGAAAAAGGAAGAGTATGAGTATTC
AACATTTCCGTGTCGCCCTTATTCCCTTTTTTGCGGCATTTTGCCTTCCTGTTTTTGCTCACCCAGAAAC
GCTGGTGAAAGTAAAAGATGCTGAAGATCAGTTGGGTGCACGAGTGGGTTACATCGAACTGGATCTCAAC
AGCGGTAAGATCCTTGAGAGTTTTCGCCCCGAAGAACGTTTTCCAATGATGAGCACTTTTAAAGTTCTGC
TATGTGGCGCGGTATTATCCCGTATTGACGCCGGGCAAGAGCAACTCGGTCGCCGCATACACTATTCTCA
GAATGACTTGGTTGAGTACTCACCAGTCACAGAAAAGCATCTTACGGATGGCATGACAGTAAGAGAATTA
TGCAGTGCTGCCATAACCATGAGTGATAACACTGCGGCCAACTTACTTCTGACAACGATCGGAGGACCGA
AGGAGCTAACCGCTTTTTTGCACAACATGGGGGATCATGTAACTCGCCTTGATCGTTGGGAACCGGAGCT
GAATGAAGCCATACCAAACGACGAGCGTGACACCACGATGCCTGTAGCAATGGCAACAACGTTGCGCAAA
CTATTAACTGGCGAACTACTTACTCTAGCTTCCCGGCAACAATTAATAGACTGGATGGAGGCGGATAAAG
TTGCAGGACCACTTCTGCGCTCGGCCCTTCCGGCTGGCTGGTTTATTGCTGATAAATCTGGAGCCGGTGA
GCGTGGCTCTCGAGGTATCATTGCAGCACTGGGGCCAGATGGTAAGCCCTCCCGTATCGTAGTTATCTAC
ACGACGGGGAGTCAGGCAACTATGGATGAACGAAATAGACAGATCGCTGAGATAGGTGCCTCACTGATTA
AGCATTGGTAACTGTCAGACCAAGTTTACTCATATATACTTTAGATTGATTTAAAACTTCATTTTTAATT
TAAAAGGATCTAGGTGAAGATCCTTTTTGATAATCTCATGACCAAAATCCCTTAACGTGAGTTTTCGTTC
CACTGAGCGTCAGACCCCGTAGAAAAGATCAAAGGATCTTCTTGAGATCCTTTTTTTCTGCGCGTAATCT
GCTGCTTGCAAACAAAAAAACCACCGCTACCAGCGGTGGTTTGTTTGCCGGATCAAGAGCTACCAACTCT
TTTTCCGAAGGTAACTGGCTTCAGCAGAGCGCAGATACCAAATACTGTTCTTCTAGTGTAGCCGTAGTTA
GGCCACCACTTCAAGAACTCTGTAGCACCGCCTACATACCTCGCTCTGCTAATCCTGTTACCAGTGGCTG
CTGCCAGTGGCGATAAGTCGTGTCTTACCGGGTTGGACTCAAGACGATAGTTACCGGATAAGGCGCAGCG
GTCGGGCTGAACGGGGGGTTCGTGCACACAGCCCAGCTTGGAGCGAACGACCTACACCGAACTGAGATAC
CTACAGCGTGAGCTATGAGAAAGCGCCACGCTTCCCGAAGGGAGAAAGGCGGACAGGTATCCGGTAAGCG
GCAGGGTCGGAACAGGAGAGCGCACGAGGGAGCTTCCAGGGGGAAACGCCTGGTATCTTTATAGTCCTGT
CGGGTTTCGCCACCTCTGACTTGAGCGTCGATTTTTGTGATGCTCGTCAGGGGGGCGGAGCCTATGGAAA
AACGCCAGCAACGCGGCCTTTTTACGGTTCCTGGCCTTTTGCTGGCCTTTTGCTCACATGTTCTTTCCTG
CGTTATCCCCTGATTCTGTGGATAACCGTATTACCGCCTTTGAGTGAGCTGATACCGCTCGCCGCAGCCG
AACGACCGAGCGCAGCGAGTCAGTGAGCGAGGAAGCGGAAGAGCGCCCAATACGCAAACCGCCTCTCCCC
GCGCGTTGGCCGATTCATTAATGCAGCTGGCACGACAGGTTTCCCGACTGGAAAGCGGGCAGTGAGCGCA
ACGCAATTAATGTGAGTTAGCTCACTCATTAGGCACCCCAGGCTTTACACTTTATGCTTCCGGCTCGTAT
GTTGTGTGGAATTGTGAGCGGATAACAATTTCACACGAGCTATTTAGGTGACACTATAGAAGTGAAGCTT
GGTCTCAACCTACACCTCTTTCTGATTACTAGCCCACTCTTTGGTGGTTCTTACATATCACACCTAACTA
TACTGTGTATCCTTGAAGTGAAAATCAAATTTACCATTCGTATCTTACTTACATACACTATTATTTTTCC
TTTTTTTTTTCACTCAAGGTCCTACTCTTTGATACCATAGCTATAATTTGGAAATAACTATTTACAGTGT
ATTAATTATACCTAAACAGTTTAATCTGGACTAAATATTTAGATAGATGTTACAAATTTGGTTCGTCTAA
TAAATGAAGACAAGACATGCTAACAAATAAAACACTACCACAAAGGGATAGTGAGAGAATGTGTTTTGCA
ACAAGACATAACTTTGATTGCTTGATGTGTTAAAATGATTATGTCAGAGACAGAGAGCGATCATAGGCTT
TCTTTATTTCTAATAACGTCGATTTTCTTCTTCTTTTCTGGCGTTCAATAATGTCGAATTTTAATTCTTG
ATTTTTGCAACTCTAAATATCCTTAACGACATTGAAGCATGGTGCATGTCGATCGTTAATAATAAAGTTG
AACAAAAATCTTGTTGAATTAATTACAAGCACAGCTTCAATAGCATAACTTTACGAGACGACCAGATCTT
ATAGACGAGTTTCGCTTTTACTTTTTTAATGATTAAAACTTTCATCGGAGAACATAAGTCTTCCTCTTAA
TTAAAATTACTACCCGTGCATAACTTCATTTTTTAAAACATCAATAATTAATATACGATTACAACCCTAA
AAATTAGTCACCCTATAGTACATAACAATGATGATAGTTTTTTCTTTTTGGTGTAATGTTAAAATAAAAT
GTTAGCCATATTAAACGATAGTTCTTTTAACTTAGCCATTGTAAGATATTTCTTACTTTAGTTTTTCCGT
AGAAGATATTCATTATGGTATGGATAGTATATACCTTAACTGAGTTTAAATATTGGATCAATACCATCTA
ATAACACATATCTGATGTTCAATACTTAATAATTTTGCATAAATGTTAAGCGTGACAACTTAAAAAAAAA
CACATCAACAGAGTAAAAACATATCTGTTAAATAAGAAAAATGTCATTTTTATAACACTTAAAAAAAAAT
GCATGAAGCGTTTCATAGTTTTTTTTTTTTTCAAAGTAATGTAGGCGTTAGATATTTCTTACAATTTTTT
GAAAAATATTTTTTATGTTGTGATTGGCTGATATCAGGTAACTAAAACTTCTTTAAAGAATTGAAGAAAA
TTTGAAAAGTAAATAGATGGATTCCTATATTGTCATTTCAGAAAAACAGTAGGGACAACTTCGTAAATGA
TAGCCGTATTATTAAACAAATAAATTTAAATTAGAAAAAAGGAAAAAAACGCACCACTTTTCTTTTTCGC
TGATGCACAGCTTGTCGGTTTGCGTGCAAATCCTCTGTTTCACAATTTTTTCTTCTTCTCTTTCTCTCTC
TTCCTCTTTTATTCCTCTGTTCCAAAGTTCAGCAGAAGCAAACACACACATCACTTACTATCTCTCTCTC
CTTCTTCACTTTCTCACATAACCAAACTCTCTCTTTCTCTCTTTTTTTTGAAGTCTCCTTTGAAACTATA
ATTGCCCTTTAGTGTTGTTCGTTCAGAGTCTTCAAAACTTTTGCAGCTTCAATTGTACCTGGGTTTCTTC
TTCATTGTTCCTAAGGTTTCTGTGTCCTTCAATTCTTCTGATATAATGCTTCTTTAAGAGAGTTGACATC
ATCACTTTCTTGGGGTACTCTTCTCTGTTTCTCCCCAGAAAATCCAACTCTGTAATTTTGGGTCTTTATT
CTGTTTTTCTCTTTGAAGAATCTTTAAAATTCTCAGATCTTCTGAATCTCTCTTCTTTAAAACTTTTTTT
AACTTTATTTTTTGTACTCGCTTCTTTGCCTTCATTTTTCTCGTATCCACATGTCGTTGGTCTTTCGCTA
CAAGCCACGACCGTAGAATCTTCTTTTGTCTGAAAAGAATTACAATTTACGTTTCTCTTACGATACGACG
GACTTTCCGAAGAAATTAATTTAAAGAGAAAAGAAGAAGAAGCCAAAGAAGAAGAAGAAGCTAGAAGAAA
CAGTAAAGTTTGAGACTTTTTTTGAGGGTCGAGCTAAAAACATGAGACCGAATTCTCGCCCTATAGTGAG
TCGTATTACCTGGCCGTCGTTTTACAACGTCGTGACTGGGAAAACCCTGGCGTTACCCAACTTAATCGCC
TTGCAGCACATCCCCCTTTCGCCAGCTGGCGTAATAGCGAAGAGGCCCGCACCGATCGCCCTTCCCAACA
GTTGCGCAGCCTGAATGGCGAATGGCGCCTGATGCGGTATTTTCTCCTTACGCATCTGTGCGGTATTTCA
CACCGCATATGGTGCACTCTCAGTACAATCTGCTCTGATGCCGCATAGTTAAGCCAGCCCCGACACCCGC
CAACACCCGCTGACGCGCCCTGACGGGCTTGTCTGCTCCCGGCATCCGCTTACAGACAAGCTGTGACCGT
CTCCGGGAGCTGCATGTGTCAGAGGTTTTCACCGTCATCACCGAAACGCGCGA
